>Addgene plasmid #134285 | pcDNA6-N-Myc-SCAP | addgene full sequence | sequence record 275430 | Addgene NGS Result
GACGGATCGGGAGATCTCCCGATCCCCTATGGTGCACTCTCAGTACAATCTGCTCTGATGCCGCATAGTT
AAGCCAGTATCTGCTCCCTGCTTGTGTGTTGGAGGTCGCTGAGTAGTGCGCGAGCAAAATTTAAGCTACA
ACAAGGCAAGGCTTGACCGACAATTGCATGAAGAATCTGCTTAGGGTTAGGCGTTTTGCGCTGCTTCGCG
ATGTACGGGCCAGATATACGCGTTGACATTGATTATTGACTAGTTATTAATAGTAATCAATTACGGGGTC
ATTAGTTCATAGCCCATATATGGAGTTCCGCGTTACATAACTTACGGTAAATGGCCCGCCTGGCTGACCG
CCCAACGACCCCCGCCCATTGACGTCAATAATGACGTATGTTCCCATAGTAACGCCAATAGGGACTTTCC
ATTGACGTCAATGGGTGGAGTATTTACGGTAAACTGCCCACTTGGCAGTACATCAAGTGTATCATATGCC
AAGTACGCCCCCTATTGACGTCAATGACGGTAAATGGCCCGCCTGGCATTATGCCCAGTACATGACCTTA
TGGGACTTTCCTACTTGGCAGTACATCTACGTATTAGTCATCGCTATTACCATGGTGATGCGGTTTTGGC
AGTACATCAATGGGCGTGGATAGCGGTTTGACTCACGGGGATTTCCAAGTCTCCACCCCATTGACGTCAA
TGGGAGTTTGTTTTGGCACCAAAATCAACGGGACTTTCCAAAATGTCGTAACAACTCCGCCCCATTGACG
CAAATGGGCGGTAGGCGTGTACGGTGGGAGGTCTATATAAGCAGAGCTCTCTGGCTAACTAGAGAACCCA
CTGCTTACTGGCTTATCGAAATTAATACGACTCACTATAGGGAGACCCAAGCTGGCTAGTTAGAGCTCCT
TAAGGTTAACGCCACCATGGAACAAAAACTCATCTCAGAAGAGGATCTGTCTAGAGAATTCGGATCCATG
ACCCTGACTGAAAGGCTTCGTGAGAAGATATCTCAGGCCTTCTACAACCATGGGCTGCTCTGCGCATCCT
ATCCAATTCCCATCATCCTCTTCACAGGACTCTGCATCTTAGCCTGCTGCTACCCGCTGCTGAAGCTCCC
CTTGCCTGGAACGGGACCTGTGGAATTCTCCACGCCTGTGAAGGGTTACTCGCCCCCGCCTGCGGACTCT
GACCACAAACAAGGAGAGCCCAGCGAGCAGCCAGAGTGGTATGTGGGTGCCCCCGTGGCGTACATCCAAC
AGATATTTGTGAAGTCATCGGTGTCTCCCTGGCACAGAAATCTTCTGGCAGTCGATGTGTTCCGGTCACC
TCTGTCCCGAGCATTCCAACTGGTGGAAGAGATCCGGAACCATGTGCTGAGAGACAGCTCAGGGACCAAG
AGCCTGGAGGAGGTTTGCCTGCAGGTGACAGACCTGCTGCCAGGCCTCAGGAAACTCCGGAGCCTACTTC
CCGAACATGGCTGCCTGCTGCTGTCCCCTGGGAACTTCTGGCAGAATGATTGGGAGAGATTCCATGCCGA
CCCTGACATCATTGGGACCATCCATCAACATGAGCCCAAAACTCTACAGACATCAGCCACACTCAAAGAC
TTGCTGTTTGGTGTTCCTGGGAAGTACAGTGGGGTGAGCCTCTACACAAGGAAAAGGATGGTCTCCTACA
CCATCACCCTGGTCTTCCAGCGCTACCATGCCAAGTTTCTGAGCAGCCTACGTGCCCGGCTCATGCTGCT
GCACCCCAGCCCCAACTGCAGCCTCCGAGCAGAGAACCTGGTCCACGTCCACTTCAAAGAGGAGATTGGC
ATTGCTGAGCTCATCCCGCTCGTGACCACCTACATCATCCTGTTTGCCTACATCTACTTCTCCACACGCA
AGATCGACATGGTCAAGTCCAAGTGGGGCCTCGCCCTGGCAGCCGTGGTCACAGTACTTAGCTCACTGCT
CATGTCTGTGGGGCTCTGCACCCTCTTCGGCCTGACGCCCACACTCAATGGCGGTGAGATCTTCCCATAC
CTGGTGGTCGTTATTGGGCTAGAGAACGTGTTGGTGCTCACCAAGTCAGTGGTATCAACTCCAGTGGACC
TCGAGGTGAAGCTTCGGATTGCACAAGGCTTGAGTAGTGAGAGCTGGTCCATCATGAAGAACGCGGCGAC
CGAGCTGGGCATCATCCTCATTGGCTACTTCACCCTCGTGCCTGCTATCCAGGAGTTCTGCCTCTTTGCT
GTTGTGGGCCTGGTGTCTGACTTCTTCCTCCAGATGCTGTTCTTCACCACTGTCCTGTCGATCGACATTC
GCCGGATGGAGCTAGCAGACCTAAACAAGCGGCTGCCCCCTGAATCCTGCCTGCCCTCAGCCAAGCCCGT
GGGGAGGCCAGCACGATATGAGAGACAGCAGGCTGTACGGCCATCCACGCCACACACCATCACATTGCAA
CCATCTTCCTTCCGAAACCTGCGGCTTCCCAAAAGGCTGCGTGTCATCTACTTCCTGGCCCGCACTCGCC
TGGCCCAGCGCCTCATCATGGCTGGTACCGTTGTCTGGATTGGCATCCTGGTATACACCGACCCGGCAGG
GCTGCGCACCTACCTTGCTGCCCAGGTGACAGAGCAGAGCCCACTGGGTGAGGGTTCCCTGGGCCCCATG
CCTGTGCCTAGCGGAGTGCTGCCTGCCAGCCACCCGGACCCTGCATTCTCCATCTTCCCACCTGATGCTC
CTAAACTGCCAGAGAACCAGACCTTGCCAGGTGAGCTGCCTGAGCATGCTGGTCCAGCAGAGGGTGTCCA
TGACAGCCGAGCCCCAGAGGTAACTTGGGGGCCTGAGGATGAGGAGCTGTGGAGGAAATTGTCCTTCCGC
CACTGGCCCACACTCTTCAACTACTACAACATCACACTGGCCAAAAGGTACATCAGCCTGCTGCCTGTCA
TCCCTGTCACACTACACCTGAATCCACGGGAGGCTCTGGAGGGGCGACACCCTCAGGATGGTCGCAGTGC
CTGGGCCCCACAAGAGCCTTTGCCCGCTGGCCTCTGGGAGTCCGGACCTAAGGGACCAGGTGGAACACAG
ACCCATGGCGACATTACCTTGTACAAGGTGGCCGCGCTTGGCCTAGCAGCGGGCATCGTCCTGGTGCTGC
TGCTGCTCTGCCTCTACCGGGTGCTCTGCCCGCGTAATTATGGGCAGCCGGGTGGTGGCCCCGGCAGGCG
GAGGCGCGGGGAGCTGCCCTGCGATGACTACGGCTACGCACCGCCCGAGACGGAGATAGTGCCGCTGGTG
CTGCGAGGTCACCTCATGGACATCGAGTGTCTGGCTAGCGATGGGATGCTACTAGTGAGCTGCTGCCTGG
CAGGCCAAGTCTGCGTGTGGGACGCTCAGACAGGGGACTGCCTCACACGGATCCCACGCCCAGGGCCACG
CCGGGATAGCTGCGGAGGTGGAGCTTTTGAGACTCAGGAGAACTGGGAAAGGCTGTCAGATGGAGGCAAG
GCTAGCCCGGAAGAACCTGGAGACAGCCCTCCGCTGCGACGACGCCCCCGAGGGCCTCCACCGCCTTCCC
TCTTTGGGGACCAGCCCGACCTCACCTGCTTAATCGACACCAACTTCTCGGTGCAGCTGCCCCCAGAGCC
CACTCAGCCCGAGCCTCGGCACCGGGTGGGCTGTGGCCGCTCTAGAGACTCGGGTTATGACTTCAGCCGC
CTGGTGCAGCGTGTGTACCAGGAGGAAGGCCTGGCTGCTATGCGCATGCCGGCCCTGCGCCCACCCTCCC
CTGGACCTCCCTTGCCCCAGGCCTCTCAAGAAGAGGGGACTGCACCTGAGAAGGGCTCCCCTCCCCTGGC
CTGGACCCCCAGCACAGCCGGTTCCATCTGGAGCTTAGAGCTGCAAGGCAATCTCATCGTGGTTGGGCGG
AGCAGCGGCCGGCTGGAGGTGTGGGACGCCATTGAGGGGGTGCTCTGCTGCAGCAATGAGGAGATCTCCT
CAGGCATCACAGCCCTTGTCTTCTTGGACAGGAGGATTGTAGCTGCTCGGCTTAATGGTTCCCTTGATTT
CTTTTCTTTGGAGACCCACACTTCCCTCAGCCCCCTGCAGTTCAGAGGGACCCCAGGGCGAGGCAGTTCT
CCTTCCTCATCTGTGTACAGCAGCAGCAACACAGTGACCTGTCATCGGACCCACACAGTGCCCTGTGCAC
ACCAGAAGCCCATCACAGCCCTGAGAGCTGCTGCCGGGCGCCTAGTGACAGGGAGCCAAGACCATACTCT
AAGAGTCTTCCGACTGGATGACTCGTGTTGCCTCTTTACCCTGAAGGGCCACTCAGGGGCAATCACAGCT
GTGTACATTGATCAGACCATGGTACTGGCCAGTGGAGGACAAGATGGAGCCATCTGCCTGTGGGATGTAC
TAACAGGCAGCCGGGTCAGCCAAACATTTGCTCACCGTGGAGATGTTACCTCCCTCACCTGTACCGCTTC
CTGTGTCATTAGTAGTGGCCTGGATGACTTCATCAGTATCTGGGACCGCAGCACAGGCATCAAGCTGTAC
TCCATTCAGCAGGACCTGGGCTGTGGTGCAAGCTTGGGTGTCATCTCAGATAACCTTCTGGTGACCGGCG
GCCAGGGCTGTGTCTCCTTTTGGGACCTAAACTATGGGGACCTGTTACAGACAGTCTACTTGGGCAAGAA
CAGTGAAGCCCAGCCTGCCCGGCAGATTTTGGTGTTGGACAATGCTGCCATTGTCTGCAACTTTGGCAGT
GAGCTCAGCCTAGTGTATGTGCCCTCTGTGCTGGAGAAACTGGACTGACTCGAGCCATGGAAGCTTGATA
TCTAACTGACTGAACCGGTGGTACCAAACCCGCTGATCAGCCTCGACTGTGCCTTCTAGTTGCCAGCCAT
CTGTTGTTTGCCCCTCCCCCGTGCCTTCCTTGACCCTGGAAGGTGCCACTCCCACTGTCCTTTCCTAATA
AAATGAGGAAATTGCATCGCATTGTCTGAGTAGGTGTCATTCTATTCTGGGGGGTGGGGTGGGGCAGGAC
AGCAAGGGGGAGGATTGGGAAGACAATAGCAGGCATGCTGGGGATGCGGTGGGCTCTATGGCTTCTGAGG
CGGAAAGAACCAGCTGGGGCTCTAGGGGGTATCCCC
[124 nt withheld, positions 5147-5270]
C
[91 nt withheld, positions 5272-5362]
A
[49 nt withheld, positions 5364-5412]
CCTTTGACGTTGGAGTCCACGTTCTTT
[37 nt withheld, positions 5440-5476]
ACCCTATCTCGGTCTATTCTTTTGATTTATAAGGGATTTTGCCGATTTCGGCCTATTGGTTAAAAAATGA
GCTGATTTAACAAAAATTTAACGCGAATTAATTCTGTGGAATGTGTGTCAGTTAGGGTGTGGAAAGTCCC
CAGGCTCCCCAGCAGGCAGAAGTATGCAAAGCATGCATCTCAATTAGTCAGCAACCAGGTGTGGAAAGTC
CCCAGGCTCCCCAGCAGGCAGAAGTATGCAAAGCATGCATCTCAATTAGTCAGCAACCATAGTCCCGCCC
CTAACTCCGCCCATCCCGCCCCTAACTCCGCCCAGTTCCGCCCATTCTCCGCCCCATGGCTGACTAATTT
TTTTTATTTATGCAGAGGCCGAGGCCGCCTCTGCCTCTGAGCTATTCCAGAAGTAGTGAGGAGGCTTTTT
TGGAGGCCTAGGCTTTTGCAAAAAGCTCCCGGGAGCTTGTATATCCATTTTCGGATCTGATCAGCACGTG
TTGACAATTAATCATCGGCATAGTATATCGGCATAGTATAATACGACAAGGTGAGGAACTAAACCATGGC
CAAGCCTTTGTCTCAAGAAGAATCCACCCTCATTGAAAGAGCAACGGCTACAATCAACAGCATCCCCATC
TCTGAAGACTACAGCGTCGCCAGCGCAGCTCTCTCTAGCGACGGCCGCATCTTCACTGGTGTCAATGTAT
ATCATTTTACTGGGGGACCTTGTGCAGAACTCGTGGTGCTGGGCACTGCTGCTGCTGCGGCAGCTGGCAA
CCTGACTTGTATCGTCGCGATCGGAAATGAGAACAGGGGCATCTTGAGCCCCTGCGGACGGTGCCGACAG
GTGCTTCTCGATCTGCATCCTGGGATCAAAGCCATAGTGAAGGACAGTGATGGACAGCCGACGGCAGTTG
GGATTCGTGAATTGCTGCCCTCTGGTTATGTGTGGGAGGGCTAAGCACTTCGTGGCCGAGGAGCAGGACT
GACACGTGCTACGAGATTTCGATTCCACCGCCGCCTTCTATGAAAGGTTGGGCTTCGGAATCGTTTTCCG
GGACGCCGGCTGGATGATCCTCCAGCGCGGGGATCTCATGCTGGAGTTCTTCGCCCACCCCAACTTGTTT
ATTGCAGCTTATAATGGTTACAAATAAAGCAATAGCATCACAAATTTCACAAATAAAGCATTTTTTTCAC
TGCATTCTAGTTGTGGTTTGTCCAAACTCATCAATGTATCTTATCATGTCTGTATACCGTCGACCTCTAG
CTAGAGCTTGGCGTAATCATGGTCATAGCTGTTTCCTGTGTGAAATTGTTATCCGCTCACAATTCCACAC
AACATACGAGCCGGAAGCATAAAGTGTAAAGCCTGGGGTGCCTAATGAGTGAGCTAACTCACATTAATTG
CGTTGCGCTCACTGCCCGCTTTCCAGTCGGGAAACCTGTCGTGCCAGCTGCATTAATGAATCGGCCAACG
CGCGGGGAGAGGCGGTTTGCGTATTGGGCGCTCTTCCGCTTCCTCGCTCACTGACTCGCTGCGCTCGGTC
GTTCGGCTGCGGCGAGCGGTATCAGCTCACTCAAAGGCGGTAATACGGTTATCCACAGAATCAGGGGATA
ACGCAGGAAAGAACATGTGAGCAAAAGGCCAGCAAAAGGCCAGGAACCGTAAAAAGGCCGCGTTGCTGGC
GTTTTTCCATAGGCTCCGCCCCCCTGACGAGCATCACAAAAATCGACGCTCAAGTCAGAGGTGGCGAAAC
CCGACAGGACTATAAAGATACCAGGCGTTTCCCCCTGGAAGCTCCCTCGTGCGCTCTCCTGTTCCGACCC
TGCCGCTTACCGGATACCTGTCCGCCTTTCTCCCTTCGGGAAGCGTGGCGCTTTCTCATAGCTCACGCTG
TAGGTATCTCAGTTCGGTGTAGGTCGTTCGCTCCAAGCTGGGCTGTGTGCACGAACCCCCCGTTCAGCCC
GACCGCTGCGCCTTATCCGGTAACTATCGTCTTGAGTCCAACCCGGTAAGACACGACTTATCGCCACTGG
CAGCAGCCACTGGTAACAGGATTAGCAGAGCGAGGTATGTAGGCGGTGCTACAGAGTTCTTGAAGTGGTG
GCCTAACTACGGCTACACTAGAAGAACAGTATTTGGTATCTGCGCTCTGCTGAAGCCAGTTACCTTCGGA
AAAAGAGTTGGTAGCTCTTGATCCGGCAAACAAACCACCGCTGGTAGCGGTGGTTTTTTTGTTTGCAAGC
AGCAGATTACGCGCAGAAAAAAAGGATCTCAAGAAGATCCTTTGATCTTTTCTACGGGGTCTGACGCTCA
GTGGAACGAAAACTCACGTTAAGGGATTTTGGTCATGAGATTATCAAAAAGGATCTTCACCTAGATCCTT
TTAAATTAAAAATGAAGTTTTAAATCAATCTAAAGTATATATGAGTAAACTTGGTCTGACAGTTACCAAT
GCTTAATCAGTGAGGCACCTATCTCAGCGATCTGTCTATTTCGTTCATCCATAGTTGCCTGACTCCCCGT
CGTGTAGATAACTACGATACGGGAGGGCTTACCATCTGGCCCCAGTGCTGCAATGATACCGCGAGACCCA
CGCTCACCGGCTCCAGATTTATCAGCAATAAACCAGCCAGCCGGAAGGGCCGAGCGCAGAAGTGGTCCTG
CAACTTTATCCGCCTCCATCCAGTCTATTAATTGTTGCCGGGAAGCTAGAGTAAGTAGTTCGCCAGTTAA
TAGTTTGCGCAACGTTGTTGCCATTGCTACAGGCATCGTGGTGTCACGCTCGTCGTTTGGTATGGCTTCA
TTCAGCTCCGGTTCCCAACGATCAAGGCGAGTTACATGATCCCCCATGTTGTGCAAAAAAGCGGTTAGCT
CCTTCGGTCCTCCGATCGTTGTCAGAAGTAAGTTGGCCGCAGTGTTATCACTCATGGTTATGGCAGCACT
GCATAATTCTCTTACTGTCATGCCATCCGTAAGATGCTTTTCTGTGACTGGTGAGTACTCAACCAAGTCA
TTCTGAGAATAGTGTATGCGGCGACCGAGTTGCTCTTGCCCGGCGTCAATACGGGATAATACCGCGCCAC
ATAGCAGAACTTTAAAAGTGCTCATCATTGGAAAACGTTCTTCGGGGCGAAAACTCTCAAGGATCTTACC
GCTGTTGAGATCCAGTTCGATGTAACCCACTCGTGCACCCAACTGATCTTCAGCATCTTTTACTTTCACC
AGCGTTTCTGGGTGAGCAAAAACAGGAAGGCAAAATGCCGCAAAAAAGGGAATAAGGGCGACACGGAAAT
GTTGAATACTCATACTCTTCCTTTTTCAATATTATTGAAGCATTTATCAGGGTTATTGTCTCATGAGCGG
ATACATATTTGAATGTATTTAGAAAAATAAACAAATAGGGGTTCCGCGCACATTTCCCCGAAAAGTGCCA
CCTGACGTC
Features (pLannotate 1.2.2; 22 found; start..end, strand, type, name):
     28..80      -  misc_feature   bom (fragment): basis of mobility region from pBR322
    235..614     +  enhancer       CMV enhancer: human cytomegalovirus immediate early enhancer
    615..818     +  promoter       CMV promoter: human cytomegalovirus (CMV) immediate early promoter
    814..847     +  LTR            5' LTR (truncated) (fragment): truncated 5' long terminal repeat (LTR) from HIV-1
    863..881     +  promoter       T7 promoter: promoter for bacteriophage T7 RNA polymerase
    978..4805    +  CDS            Scap: SCAP_MOUSE - Also known as Kiaa0199 From Mus musculus (Mouse).
   4877..5101    +  polyA_signal   bGH poly(A) signal: bovine growth hormone polyadenylation signal
   5105..5126    +  promoter       SV40 promoter (fragment): SV40 enhancer and early promoter
   5147..5575    +  rep_origin     f1 ori (sequence partly withheld): f1 bacteriophage origin of replication; arrow indicates direction of (+) strand synthesis
   5589..5918    +  promoter       SV40 promoter: SV40 enhancer and early promoter
   5966..6013    +  promoter       EM7 promoter: synthetic bacterial promoter&nbsp
   6032..6430    +  CDS            BSD: blasticidin S deaminase; Aspergillus terreus BSD; confers resistance to blasticidin
   6431..6458    +  CDS            BleoR (fragment): antibiotic-binding protein; Sh ble from Streptoalloteichus hindustanus; confers resistance to bleomycin, phleomycin, and Zeocin™
   6468..6593    +  CDS            ble (fragment): BLE_KLEPN - Experimental evidence at protein level: Swiss-Prot protein existence level 1. Binding protein with a strong affinity to the bleomycin family of antibiotics. Binds to CL990; an antimitotic-antibiotic compound. From Klebsiella pneumoniae.
   6588..6709    +  polyA_signal   SV40 poly(A) signal: SV40 polyadenylation signal
   6782..6798    -  protein_bind   lac operator: The lac repressor binds to the lac operator to inhibit transcription in E. coli. This inhibition can be relieved by adding lactose or isopropyl-β-D-thiogalactopyranoside (IPTG). lac repressor encoded by lacI
   6806..6836    -  promoter       lac promoter: promoter for the E. coli lac operon
   6851..6872    -  protein_bind   CAP binding site: CAP binding activates transcription in the presence of cAMP. E. coli catabolite activator protein
   6885..6977    -  CDS            lacI (fragment): lac repressor; lacI; The lac repressor binds to the lac operator to inhibit transcription in E. coli. This inhibition can be relieved by adding lactose or isopropyl-β-D-thiogalactopyranoside (IPTG).
   7160..7748    -  rep_origin     ori: high-copy-number ColE1/pMB1/pBR322/pUC origin of replication
   7919..8779    -  CDS            AmpR: β-lactamase; bla; confers resistance to ampicillin, carbenicillin, and related antibiotics
   8780..8884    -  promoter       AmpR promoter: bla
