[The description below was written by a language model from this plasmid's Addgene catalogue record and pLannotate feature annotations shown in this document.]
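Description:
pcDNA6-N-Myc-SCAP is a mammalian expression plasmid of about 8.9 kb built on the pcDNA6 backbone. It carries the mouse Scap coding sequence, which encodes sterol regulatory element-binding protein cleavage-activating protein, with an N-terminal Myc epitope tag. In bacteria it is maintained at high copy from a ColE1/pUC-type origin and selected with ampicillin through the β-lactamase gene and its own promoter. An f1 origin is also present, which allows single-stranded DNA production.

The roughly 3.8 kb insert sits downstream of the human cytomegalovirus immediate early enhancer and promoter and is followed by the bovine growth hormone polyadenylation signal, giving strong constitutive transcription in transfected mammalian cells. A T7 promoter lies between the CMV promoter and the insert and can serve for in vitro transcription or as a sequencing priming site. The feature table annotates only the Scap open reading frame. The Myc tag is not called as a separate feature, but the catalogue entry places it at the N terminus of the insert, presumably in the interval between the T7 promoter and the annotated coding sequence.

A second cassette provides selection. The blasticidin S deaminase gene is driven by the SV40 early promoter for mammalian cells and by the EM7 promoter for bacteria, and it ends in an SV40 polyadenylation signal, so stable lines can be selected with blasticidin. The short fragments annotated as HIV-1 LTR, bleomycin resistance, lacI and bom appear to be backbone remnants or partial matches rather than functional elements. The construct was deposited with a study of SREBP processing and lipid biosynthesis in skin. It is suited to expressing SCAP that can be detected or immunoprecipitated through the Myc tag.
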