Addgene plasmid #134285: pcDNA6-N-Myc-SCAP
Purpose: Expresses Myc-tagged SCAP in mammalian cells
Depositing lab: Bruce Beutler. Depositing organization: University of Texas Southwestern Medical Center. Publication: Skin-specific regulation of SREBP processing and lipid biosynthesis by glycerol kinase 5. Zhang D, Tomisato W, Su L, Sun L, Choi JH, Zhang Z, Wang KW, Zhan X, Choi M, Li X, Tang M, Castro-Perez JM, Hildebrand S, Murray AR, Moresco EMY, Beutler B. Proc Natl Acad Sci U S A. 2017 Jun 27;114(26):E5197-E5206. doi: 10.1073/pnas.1705312114. Epub 2017 Jun 12. PubMed 28607088.
Backbone
  Vector backbone: pcDNA6
  Backbone size w/o insert (bp): 5000
  Total vector size (bp): 8900
  Vector type: Mammalian Expression
  Selectable markers: Blasticidin
Growth in bacteria
  Bacterial resistance: Ampicillin, 100 μg/mL
  Growth temperature: 37°C
  Growth strain: DH5alpha
  Copy number: High Copy
Gene/Insert
  Gene/Insert name: SCAP (alt name: sterol regulatory element-binding protein cleavage-activating protein)
  Species: M. musculus (mouse)
  Insert size (bp): 3831
  GenBank ID: NM_001001144 NM_001103162
  Entrez Gene: Scap; Scap (a.k.a. Scap-pending)
  Promoter: CMV
  Tag / fusion protein: Myc (N terminal on insert)
  Cloning method: Ligation Independent Cloning
  Sequencing primers: 5′ TAATACGACTCACTATAGGG; 3′ TAGAAGGCACAGTCGAGG
Terms and licenses: Academic/Nonprofit Terms; Industry Terms: Not Available to Industry
How to cite: pcDNA6-N-Myc-SCAP was a gift from Bruce Beutler (Addgene plasmid # 134285 ; http://n2t.net/addgene:134285 ; RRID:Addgene_134285)
